>Addgene plasmid #148613 | pcDNA3.1-MS2-HA-HsRoquin1_510-1133_AE | addgene full sequence | sequence record 420971 | Addgene NGS Result
TACGGGGTCATTAGTTCATAGCCCATATATGGAGTTCCGCGTTACATAACTTACGGTAAATGGCCCGCCT
GGCTGACCGCCCAACGACCCCCGCCCATTGACGTCAATAATGACGTATGTTCCCATAGTAACGCCAATAG
GGACTTTCCATTGACGTCAATGGGTGGAGTATTTACGGTAAACTGCCCACTTGGCAGTACATCAAGTGTA
TCATATGCCAAGTACGCCCCCTATTGACGTCAATGACGGTAAATGGCCCGCCTGGCATTATGCCCAGTAC
ATGACCTTATGGGACTTTCCTACTTGGCAGTACATCTACGTATTAGTCATCGCTATTACCATGGTGATGC
GGTTTTGGCAGTACATCAATGGGCGTGGATAGCGGTTTGACTCACGGGGATTTCCAAGTCTCCACCCCAT
TGACGTCAATGGGAGTTTGTTTTGGCACCAAAATCAACGGGACTTTCCAAAATGTCGTAACAACTCCGCC
CCATTGACGCAAATGGGCGGTAGGCGTGTACGGTGGGAGGTCTATATAAGCAGAGCTCTCTGGCTAACTA
GAGAACCCACTGCTTACTGGCTTATCGAAATTAATACGACTCACTATAGGGAGACCCAAGCTTGCCACCA
TGGCTTCTAACTTTACTCAGTTCGTTCTCGTCGACAATGGCGGAACTGGCGACGTGACTGTCGCCCCAAG
CAACTTCGCTAACGGGGTCGCTGAATGGATCAGCTCTAACTCGCGATCACAGGCTTACAAAGTAACCTGT
AGCGTTCGTCAGAGCTCTGCGCAGAATCGCAAATACACCATCAAAGTCGAGGTGCCTAAAGTGGCAACCC
AGACTGTTGGTGGTGAAGAGCTTCCTGTAGCCGGATGGAGATCTTACTTAAATATGGAACTAACCATTCC
AATTTTCGCCACGAATTCCGACTGCGAGCTTATTGTTAAGGCAATGCAAGGTCTCCTAAAAGATGGAAAC
CCGATTCCCTCGGCCATCGCGGCCAACTCCGGCATCTACGGAGGTGGAGGTGGATCTGGTGGATCTCCTC
CACATATGGCTTACCCATACGATGTTCCAGATTACGCTCCTCCAAAGCTTGGATCCGAATTCCCGGGTCG
ACTCGAGTCTAGAGCGGCCGCCCGAGGGACAGACCCCAGCTATGATTCTAGTCTGAAACCAGGAAAAATA
GATCATCTGAGCAGTAGTGCTCCTGGATCCCCTCCTGACCTGCTAGAATCTGTTCCTAAGAGTATTTCTG
CCTTACCTGTGAATCCACATTCTATACCTCCAAGGGGGCCAGCAGATCTGCCTCCAATGCCTGTTACCAA
ACCACTTCAGATGGTACCTCGAGGTTCTCAGTTATATCCAGCACAACAGACGGATGTTTATTATCAGGAT
CCTCGAGGAGCAGCTCCGCCATTTGAACCAGCACCTTATCAGCAGGGTATGTATTATACTCCACCACCAC
AATGTGTGTCCCGCTTTGTCCGACCTCCACCATCTGCTCCTGAACCTGCTCCTCCCTACTTGGATCATTA
TCCACCCTACCTCCAAGAACGTGTTGTAAACTCTCAGTATGGCACACAGCCACAGCAGTACCCACCTATA
TACCCATCTCACTATGATGGCCGTCGAGTGTACCCTGCTCCGTCTTACACAAGAGAAGAGATATTCCGAG
AAAGCCCTATACCCATTGAGATTCCACCTGCAGCAGTACCATCGTATGTACCAGAATCCAGAGAAAGATA
CCAACAGATCGAGAGTTACTATCCAGTGGCTCCTCATCCAACTCAGATCAGACCTTCGTACCTCAGAGAA
CCTCCTTATAGCCGGCTTCCTCCTCCTCCCCAGCCTCATCCTAGTCTAGATGAACTACATCGCCGACGAA
AGGAAATAATGGCCCAGCTAGAGGAAAGAAAGGTTATCTCTCCACCTCCTTTTGCACCTTCACCAACCTT
GCCTCCTACCTTTCATCCGGAAGAATTTTTGGATGAAGACTTGAAGGTAGCTGGGAAATACAAAGGAAAT
GATTATAGCCAATACTCTCCCTGGTCATGTGACACCATCGGCTCCTACATTGGAACCAAAGATGCAAAAC
CCAAAGATGTTGTGGCAGCAGGGAGTGTGGAAATGATGAATGTGGAGAGTAAAGGAATGAGGGACCAGCG
ATTAGATCTTCAGAGAAGAGCAGCAGAAACCAGTGATGATGACCTCATCCCATTTGGAGACCGACCAACA
GTGTCTCGGTTTGGTGCCATCTCACGAACTTCCAAAACTATATATCAGGGTGCTGGTCCAATGCAGGCTA
TGGCACCTCAGGGAGCTCCTACAAAATCTATTAACATTTCAGATTATAGTCCATATGGAACCCACGGTGG
CTGGGGAGCTTCTCCATATTCACCTCATCAAAACATACCTTCTCAGGGACACTTCAGTGAGAGGGAGAGA
ATATCTATGTCAGAAGTGGCCAGTCATGGAAAACCCCTTCCATCTGCTGAGAGAGAACAGCTACGACTAG
AATTGCAGCAATTGAACCATCAGATTAGCCAGCAGACCCAGCTACGTGGACTAGAGGCTGTTAGTAACAG
GCTGGTGTTGCAGAGGGAGGCAAACACCCTGGCAGGCCAGTCACAGCCCCCACCACCGCCACCTCCAAAA
TGGCCTGGGATGATCTCAAGTGAGCAGTTGAGCTTGGAACTGCACCAGGTGGAAAGGGAAATCGGGAAGA
GAACACGGGAACTGAGTATGGAAAACCAGTGTTCTCTGGACATGAAAAGCAAACTGAATACAAGTAAACA
AGCAGAAAATGGACAACCAGAACCACAAAACAAGGTTCCGGCTGAGGACCTTACATTGACATTCAGTGAT
GTACCAAATGGATCAGCCTTGACACAAGAGAATATCAGCCTCCTATCAAACAAGACCAGCTCTCTGAACC
TGTCAGAGGACCCTGAGGGAGGAGGGGATAATAATGACTCCCAGAGATCAGGAGTTACTCCCAGTTCTGC
TCCTTAAGGGCCCTATTCTATAGTGTCACCTAAATGCTAGAGCTCGCTGATCAGCCTCGACTGTGCCTTC
TAGTTGCCAGCCATCTGTTGTTTGCCCCTCCCCCGTGCCTTCCTTGACCCTGGAAGGTGCCACTCCCACT
GTCCTTTCCTAATAAAATGAGGAAATTGCATCGCATTGTCTGAGTAGGTGTCATTCTATTCTGGGGGGTG
GGGTGGGGCAGGACAGCAAGGGGGAGGATTGGGAAGACAATAGCAGGCATGCTGGGGATGCGGTGGGCTC
TATGGCTTCTGAGGCGGAAAGAACCAGCTGGGGCTCTAGGGGGTATCCCC
[124 nt withheld, positions 3341-3464]
C
[91 nt withheld, positions 3466-3556]
A
[49 nt withheld, positions 3558-3606]
CCTTTGACGTTGGAGTCCACGTTCTTT
[37 nt withheld, positions 3634-3670]
ACCCTATCTCGGTCTATTCTTTTGATTTATAAGGGATTTTGCCGATTTCGGCCTATTGGTTAAAAAATGA
GCTGATTTAACAAAAATTTAACGCGAATTAATTCTGTGGAATGTGTGTCAGTTAGGGTGTGGAAAGTCCC
CAGGCTCCCCAGCAGGCAGAAGTATGCAAAGCATGCATCTCAATTAGTCAGCAACCAGGTGTGGAAAGTC
CCCAGGCTCCCCAGCAGGCAGAAGTATGCAAAGCATGCATCTCAATTAGTCAGCAACCATAGTCCCGCCC
CTAACTCCGCCCATCCCGCCCCTAACTCCGCCCAGTTCCGCCCATTCTCCGCCCCATGGCTGACTAATTT
TTTTTATTTATGCAGAGGCCGAGGCCGCCTCTGCCTCTGAGCTATTCCAGAAGTAGTGAGGAGGCTTTTT
TGGAGGCCTAGGCTTTTGCAAAAAGCTCCCGGGAGCTTGTATATCCATTTTCGGATCTGATCAAGAGACA
GGATGAGGATCGTTTCGCATGATTGAACAAGATGGATTGCACGCAGGTTCTCCGGCCGCTTGGGTGGAGA
GGCTATTCGGCTATGACTGGGCACAACAGACAATCGGCTGCTCTGATGCCGCCGTGTTCCGGCTGTCAGC
GCAGGGGCGCCCGGTTCTTTTTGTCAAGACCGACCTGTCCGGTGCCCTGAATGAACTGCAGGACGAGGCA
GCGCGGCTATCGTGGCTGGCCACGACGGGCGTTCCTTGCGCAGCTGTGCTCGACGTTGTCACTGAAGCGG
GAAGGGACTGGCTGCTATTGGGCGAAGTGCCGGGGCAGGATCTCCTGTCATCTCACCTTGCTCCTGCCGA
GAAAGTATCCATCATGGCTGATGCAATGCGGCGGCTGCATACGCTTGATCCGGCTACCTGCCCATTCGAC
CACCAAGCGAAACATCGCATCGAGCGAGCACGTACTCGGATGGAAGCCGGTCTTGTCGATCAGGATGATC
TGGACGAAGAGCATCAGGGGCTCGCGCCAGCCGAACTGTTCGCCAGGCTCAAGGCGCGCATGCCCGACGG
CGAGGATCTCGTCGTGACCCATGGCGATGCCTGCTTGCCGAATATCATGGTGGAAAATGGCCGCTTTTCT
GGATTCATCGACTGTGGCCGGCTGGGTGTGGCGGACCGCTATCAGGACATAGCGTTGGCTACCCGTGATA
TTGCTGAAGAGCTTGGCGGCGAATGGGCTGACCGCTTCCTCGTGCTTTACGGTATCGCCGCTCCCGATTC
GCAGCGCATCGCCTTCTATCGCCTTCTTGACGAGTTCTTCTGAGCGGGACTCTGGGGTTCGAAATGACCG
ACCAAGCGACGCCCAACCTGCCATCACGAGATTTCGATTCCACCGCCGCCTTCTATGAAAGGTTGGGCTT
CGGAATCGTTTTCCGGGACGCCGGCTGGATGATCCTCCAGCGCGGGGATCTCATGCTGGAGTTCTTCGCC
CACCCCAACTTGTTTATTGCAGCTTATAATGGTTACAAATAAAGCAATAGCATCACAAATTTCACAAATA
AAGCATTTTTTTCACTGCATTCTAGTTGTGGTTTGTCCAAACTCATCAATGTATCTTATCATGTCTGTAT
ACCGTCGACCTCTAGCTAGAGCTTGGCGTAATCATGGTCATAGCTGTTTCCTGTGTGAAATTGTTATCCG
CTCACAATTCCACACAACATACGAGCCGGAAGCATAAAGTGTAAAGCCTGGGGTGCCTAATGAGTGAGCT
AACTCACATTAATTGCGTTGCGCTCACTGCCCGCTTTCCAGTCGGGAAACCTGTCGTGCCAGCTGCATTA
ATGAATCGGCCAACGCGCGGGGAGAGGCGGTTTGCGTATTGGGCGCTCTTCCGCTTCCTCGCTCACTGAC
TCGCTGCGCTCGGTCGTTCGGCTGCGGCGAGCGGTATCAGCTCACTCAAAGGCGGTAATACGGTTATCCA
CAGAATCAGGGGATAACGCAGGAAAGAACATGTGAGCAAAAGGCCAGCAAAAGGCCAGGAACCGTAAAAA
GGCCGCGTTGCTGGCGTTTTTCCATAGGCTCCGCCCCCCTGACGAGCATCACAAAAATCGACGCTCAAGT
CAGAGGTGGCGAAACCCGACAGGACTATAAAGATACCAGGCGTTTCCCCCTGGAAGCTCCCTCGTGCGCT
CTCCTGTTCCGACCCTGCCGCTTACCGGATACCTGTCCGCCTTTCTCCCTTCGGGAAGCGTGGCGCTTTC
TCATAGCTCACGCTGTAGGTATCTCAGTTCGGTGTAGGTCGTTCGCTCCAAGCTGGGCTGTGTGCACGAA
CCCCCCGTTCAGCCCGACCGCTGCGCCTTATCCGGTAACTATCGTCTTGAGTCCAACCCGGTAAGACACG
ACTTATCGCCACTGGCAGCAGCCACTGGTAACAGGATTAGCAGAGCGAGGTATGTAGGCGGTGCTACAGA
GTTCTTGAAGTGGTGGCCTAACTACGGCTACACTAGAAGAACAGTATTTGGTATCTGCGCTCTGCTGAAG
CCAGTTACCTTCGGAAAAAGAGTTGGTAGCTCTTGATCCGGCAAACAAACCACCGCTGGTAGCGGTGGTT
TTTTTGTTTGCAAGCAGCAGATTACGCGCAGAAAAAAAGGATCTCAAGAAGATCCTTTGATCTTTTCTAC
GGGGTCTGACGCTCAGTGGAACGAAAACTCACGTTAAGGGATTTTGGTCATGAGATTATCAAAAAGGATC
TTCACCTAGATCCTTTTAAATTAAAAATGAAGTTTTAAATCAATCTAAAGTATATATGAGTAAACTTGGT
CTGACAGTTACCAATGCTTAATCAGTGAGGCACCTATCTCAGCGATCTGTCTATTTCGTTCATCCATAGT
TGCCTGACTCCCCGTCGTGTAGATAACTACGATACGGGAGGGCTTACCATCTGGCCCCAGTGCTGCAATG
ATACCGCGAGACCCACGCTCACCGGCTCCAGATTTATCAGCAATAAACCAGCCAGCCGGAAGGGCCGAGC
GCAGAAGTGGTCCTGCAACTTTATCCGCCTCCATCCAGTCTATTAATTGTTGCCGGGAAGCTAGAGTAAG
TAGTTCGCCAGTTAATAGTTTGCGCAACGTTGTTGCCATTGCTACAGGCATCGTGGTGTCACGCTCGTCG
TTTGGTATGGCTTCATTCAGCTCCGGTTCCCAACGATCAAGGCGAGTTACATGATCCCCCATGTTGTGCA
AAAAAGCGGTTAGCTCCTTCGGTCCTCCGATCGTTGTCAGAAGTAAGTTGGCCGCAGTGTTATCACTCAT
GGTTATGGCAGCACTGCATAATTCTCTTACTGTCATGCCATCCGTAAGATGCTTTTCTGTGACTGGTGAG
TACTCAACCAAGTCATTCTGAGAATAGTGTATGCGGCGACCGAGTTGCTCTTGCCCGGCGTCAATACGGG
ATAATACCGCGCCACATAGCAGAACTTTAAAAGTGCTCATCATTGGAAAACGTTCTTCGGGGCGAAAACT
CTCAAGGATCTTACCGCTGTTGAGATCCAGTTCGATGTAACCCACTCGTGCACCCAACTGATCTTCAGCA
TCTTTTACTTTCACCAGCGTTTCTGGGTGAGCAAAAACAGGAAGGCAAAATGCCGCAAAAAAGGGAATAA
GGGCGACACGGAAATGTTGAATACTCATACTCTTCCTTTTTCAATATTATTGAAGCATTTATCAGGGTTA
TTGTCTCATGAGCGGATACATATTTGAATGTATTTAGAAAAATAAACAAATAGGGGTTCCGCGCACATTT
CCCCGAAAAGTGCCACCTGACGTCGACGGATCGGGAGATCTCCCGATCCCCTATGGTGCACTCTCAGTAC
AATCTGCTCTGATGCCGCATAGTTAAGCCAGTATCTGCTCCCTGCTTGTGTGTTGGAGGTCGCTGAGTAG
TGCGCGAGCAAAATTTAAGCTACAACAAGGCAAGGCTTGACCGACAATTGCATGAAGAATCTGCTTAGGG
TTAGGCGTTTTGCGCTGCTTCGCGATGTACGGGCCAGATATACGCGTTGACATTGATTATTGACTAGTTA
TTAATAGTAATCAAT
Features (pLannotate 1.2.2; 22 found; start..end, strand, type, name):
    344..547     +  promoter       CMV promoter: human cytomegalovirus (CMV) immediate early promoter
    543..576     +  LTR            5' LTR (truncated) (fragment): truncated 5' long terminal repeat (LTR) from HIV-1
    592..610     +  promoter       T7 promoter: promoter for bacteriophage T7 RNA polymerase
    633..1019    +  CDS            MS2: bacteriophage MS2 coat protein binds to a specific stem-loop structure in the viral RNA (Peabody, 1993)
   1071..3014    +  CDS            RC3H1 (fragment): RC3H1_HUMAN - Also known as KIAA2025, RNF198. Experimental evidence at protein level: Swiss-Prot protein existence level 1. Post-transcriptional repressor of mRNAs containing a conserved stem loop motif, called constitutive decay element (CDE), which is often located in the 3'-UTR, as in HMGXB3, ICOS, IER3, NFKBID, NFKBIZ, PPP1R10, TNF, TNFRSF4 and in many more mRNAs (PubMed:25026078). Cleaves translationally inactive mRNAs harboring a stem-loop (SL), often located in their 3'-UTRs, during the early phase of inflammation in a helicase UPF1-independent manner (By similarity). Binds to CDE and p
   3027..3045    -  promoter       SP6 promoter: promoter for bacteriophage SP6 RNA polymerase
   3071..3295    +  polyA_signal   bGH poly(A) signal: bovine growth hormone polyadenylation signal
   3299..3320    +  promoter       SV40 promoter (fragment): SV40 enhancer and early promoter
   3341..3769    +  rep_origin     f1 ori (sequence partly withheld): f1 bacteriophage origin of replication; arrow indicates direction of (+) strand synthesis
   3783..4112    +  promoter       SV40 promoter: SV40 enhancer and early promoter
   4179..4970    +  CDS            neo: KKA2_KLEPN - Also known as kan, nptII. Experimental evidence at protein level: Swiss-Prot protein existence level 1. Resistance to kanamycin, neomycin, paromomycin, ribostamycin, butirosin and gentamicin B. From Klebsiella pneumoniae.
   4994..5152    +  CDS            ble (fragment): BLE_KLEPN - Experimental evidence at protein level: Swiss-Prot protein existence level 1. Binding protein with a strong affinity to the bleomycin family of antibiotics. Binds to CL990; an antimitotic-antibiotic compound. From Klebsiella pneumoniae.
   5147..5268    +  polyA_signal   SV40 poly(A) signal: SV40 polyadenylation signal
   5341..5357    -  protein_bind   lac operator: The lac repressor binds to the lac operator to inhibit transcription in E. coli. This inhibition can be relieved by adding lactose or isopropyl-β-D-thiogalactopyranoside (IPTG). lac repressor encoded by lacI
   5365..5395    -  promoter       lac promoter: promoter for the E. coli lac operon
   5410..5431    -  protein_bind   CAP binding site: CAP binding activates transcription in the presence of cAMP. E. coli catabolite activator protein
   5444..5536    -  CDS            lacI (fragment): lac repressor; lacI; The lac repressor binds to the lac operator to inhibit transcription in E. coli. This inhibition can be relieved by adding lactose or isopropyl-β-D-thiogalactopyranoside (IPTG).
   5719..6307    -  rep_origin     ori: high-copy-number ColE1/pMB1/pBR322/pUC origin of replication
   6478..7338    -  CDS            AmpR: β-lactamase; bla; confers resistance to ampicillin, carbenicillin, and related antibiotics
   7339..7443    -  promoter       AmpR promoter: bla
   7502..7554    -  misc_feature   bom (fragment): basis of mobility region from pBR322
   7709..343     +  enhancer       CMV enhancer (across the origin): human cytomegalovirus immediate early enhancer
