[The description below was written by a language model from this plasmid's Addgene catalogue record and pLannotate feature annotations shown in this document.]
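Description:
pcDNA3.1-MS2-HA-HsRoquin1_510-1133_AE is a mammalian expression plasmid of about 7.7 kb. The catalogue lists its backbone as unknown, but its name and feature layout match a pcDNA3.1-type vector. It replicates in E. coli from a high-copy ColE1/pUC origin and is selected with ampicillin through the β-lactamase gene. An f1 origin is also present. For selection in mammalian cells, an SV40 enhancer/early promoter drives a neomycin phosphotransferase gene followed by the SV40 polyadenylation signal. The short hits annotated as HIV-1 LTR, ble, lacI and bom are small fragments and probably backbone remnants rather than functional parts.

The expression cassette uses the human CMV immediate-early enhancer and promoter and ends with the bovine growth hormone polyadenylation signal. T7 and SP6 promoters flank the insert. The open reading frame begins with the bacteriophage MS2 coat protein, which binds a specific RNA stem-loop. Downstream of it is a fragment of human Roquin1 (RC3H1), which the construct name gives as residues 510–1133. The name also indicates an HA epitope tag between the two parts. The feature table does not annotate this tag, although the gap between the MS2 and RC3H1 coding regions could accommodate it.

Roquin1 is a post-transcriptional repressor that recognises stem-loop decay elements in 3′ UTRs. Fusing its C-terminal region to the MS2 coat protein would let it be tethered artificially to reporter mRNAs carrying MS2 binding sites. This use is in keeping with the associated study of how Roquin recruits the CCR4-NOT deadenylase complex, but the record itself states only mammalian expression as the purpose.
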