Addgene plasmid #148613: pcDNA3.1-MS2-HA-HsRoquin1_510-1133_AE
Purpose: Mammalian Expression of HsRoquin1_510-1133
Depositing lab: Elisa Izaurralde. Depositing organization: Max Planck Institute for Developmental Biology. Publication: A CAF40-binding motif facilitates recruitment of the CCR4-NOT complex to mRNAs targeted by Drosophila Roquin. Sgromo A, Raisch T, Bawankar P, Bhandari D, Chen Y, Kuzuoglu-Ozturk D, Weichenrieder O, Izaurralde E. Nat Commun. 2017 Feb 6;8:14307. doi: 10.1038/ncomms14307. PubMed 28165457.
Backbone
  Vector backbone: Unknown
  Vector type: Mammalian Expression
Growth in bacteria
  Bacterial resistance: Ampicillin, 100 μg/mL
  Growth temperature: 37°C
  Growth strain: DH5alpha
  Copy number: High Copy
Gene/Insert
  Gene/Insert name: HsRoquin1_510-1133
  Species: H. sapiens (human)
  Entrez Gene: RC3H1 (a.k.a. FHL6, IMDSHY, RNF198, ROQUIN)
  Cloning method: Unknown
Terms and licenses: Academic/Nonprofit Terms; Industry Terms: Not Available to Industry
Depositor comments: ORF extracted from NCBI: NM_172071.2 Plasmids from this collection were made available to the research community and donated after the lab closed. Please note that the sequence provided by the depositing laboratory may be theoretical/predicted or based on Sanger sequencing results. There may be discrepancies between sequencing results obtained by Addgene and the depositor sequence. If an Addgene verified sequence is not available, please contact before placing your order to request that our lab fully sequence the plasmid.
How to cite: pcDNA3.1-MS2-HA-HsRoquin1_510-1133_AE was a gift from Elisa Izaurralde (Addgene plasmid # 148613 ; http://n2t.net/addgene:148613 ; RRID:Addgene_148613)
